Addgene plasmid #99824: pHI-Sm-lrr1
Purpose: Expresses S. mansoni leucine rich repeat and coiled coil
Depositing lab: Phillip Newmark.
Backbone
  Vector backbone: pJC53.2
  Vector type: Bacterial Expression
Growth in bacteria
  Bacterial resistance: Kanamycin, 50 μg/mL
  Growth temperature: 37°C
  Growth strain: DH5alpha
  Copy number: Unknown
Gene/Insert
  Gene/Insert name: leucine rich repeat and coiled coil
  Cloning method: Restriction Enzyme; 5′ cloning site unknown (unknown if destroyed); 3′ cloning site unknown (unknown if destroyed)
Terms and licenses: Academic/Nonprofit Terms; Industry Terms: Not Available to Industry
Depositor comments: Addgene Note: These plasmids were generated for in vitro transcription and may not be suitable for overexpression studies. The inserts were amplified from cDNA and may differ from NCBI reference sequences.
How to cite: pHI-Sm-lrr1 was a gift from Phillip Newmark (Addgene plasmid # 99824)
