[The description below was written by a language model from this plasmid's Addgene catalogue record and pLannotate feature annotations shown in this document.]
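Description:
pHI-Sm-lrr1 is a small (about 3.7 kb) bacterial plasmid built on the pJC53.2 backbone that carries a cDNA fragment from the parasitic flatworm Schistosoma mansoni annotated as "leucine rich repeat and coiled coil". Although catalogued as a bacterial expression vector, the repository note makes clear that it was made as a template for in vitro transcription and may not be suitable for overexpression. It also notes that the insert was amplified from cDNA and may differ from the reference sequence. The plasmid is propagated in E. coli from a high-copy ColE1/pUC-type origin and is selected with kanamycin through the neo (nptII) gene. The feature table also shows an intact β-lactamase (AmpR) coding sequence immediately downstream, along with a short M13 origin fragment and a Tn5 transposase fragment that are most likely remnants of how the backbone was assembled.

The functional core is a symmetric arrangement of phage promoters around the cloning site. On one side, T7 and SP6 promoters point inward; on the other, T7 and T3 promoters point inward from the opposite strand; the whole unit is bracketed by T7 terminators. The insert itself is not annotated, but it presumably occupies the roughly 450 bp gap between the SP6 and T3 promoters. The cloning sites are not recorded. With this layout, SP6 or T3 polymerase can transcribe one chosen strand, as needed for sense or antisense riboprobes. T7 polymerase can transcribe both strands to yield double-stranded RNA. These are typical uses for such a design, in situ hybridisation and RNA interference, though the record itself specifies only in vitro transcription.
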