Features (pLannotate 1.2.2; 12 found; start..end, strand, type, name):
      1..48      -  terminator     T7 terminator: transcription terminator for bacteriophage T7 RNA polymerase
     62..80      +  promoter       T7 promoter: promoter for bacteriophage T7 RNA polymerase
     84..102     +  promoter       SP6 promoter: promoter for bacteriophage SP6 RNA polymerase
    552..570     -  promoter       T3 promoter: promoter for bacteriophage T3 RNA polymerase
    574..592     -  promoter       T7 promoter: promoter for bacteriophage T7 RNA polymerase
    606..653     +  terminator     T7 terminator: transcription terminator for bacteriophage T7 RNA polymerase
    660..726     +  rep_origin     M13 ori (fragment): M13 bacteriophage origin of replication; arrow indicates direction of (+) strand synthesis
    729..1028    +  CDS            tnpA (fragment): TN5P_ECOLX - Also known as tnp. Experimental evidence at protein level: Swiss-Prot protein existence level 1. Mediates transposition of transposon Tn5 by a 'cut and paste' mechanism. First, the monomeric transposase binds the 19 bp inverted DNA repeats flanking the transposon. Then, dimerization of the DNA- bound transposase creates a synaptic DNA complex. After nicking of the first DNA strand, excision of the transposon proceeds through a series of intermediates. The transposase then mediates the insertion of the transposon at a new site by strand transfer. The activity of the wild- type tran
   1060..1851    +  CDS            neo: KKA2_KLEPN - Also known as kan, nptII. Experimental evidence at protein level: Swiss-Prot protein existence level 1. Resistance to kanamycin, neomycin, paromomycin, ribostamycin, butirosin and gentamicin B. From Klebsiella pneumoniae.
   1855..1871    +  promoter       AmpR promoter (fragment): bla
   1872..2732    +  CDS            AmpR: β-lactamase; bla; confers resistance to ampicillin, carbenicillin, and related antibiotics
   2903..3491    +  rep_origin     ori: high-copy-number ColE1/pMB1/pBR322/pUC origin of replication
>Addgene plasmid #99824 | pHI-Sm-lrr1 | addgene full sequence | sequence record 194872 | Addgene NGS Result
CAAAAAACCCCTCAAGACCCGTTTAGAGGCCCCAAGGGGTTATGCTAGGCGCGCCGGATCCTAATACGAC
TCACTATAGGGAGATTTAGGTGACACTATAGAAGTGACCTTTCCGCTTAGACGTTTCTTTCAATGAAATA
ACTAGCCTAGTTGGTTTGAAAAAACTATTTGGTCCCGGTTATAGTTTGACTACTATTATATTACAAGGGA
ATCAGATCCAGTCCAAGTCACATATTTTGGAGTGCTTAAAAAATTTAGTTAATTTGCGCCAATTAGTTTT
GCTCAATCCACAAACAGGAGATAGTAATCCTGTTTGTTGCGAACCAGATTATCGTCTAGATTTACTTCAG
GGCCTTCCTCAATTAGAAATATTAGATCACGTTGACAGAATGGGCCGTTCCACTCAAATTGACGTTTTAG
CCGATTTGCCAGAACTAAATGGATTTCTCGATATGATTCCTATTTCCAGTTTGTTAGGATCTGATCATTT
GCGTGAAGAAGAAGACAAGAAACTGAACTCTAATGAAGATCAAATACATTTGCAAGGTCTCCCTTTAGTG
AGGGTTAATTCTCCCTATAGTGAGTCGTATTAGGATCCGGCGCGCCTAGCATAACCCCTTGGGGCCTCTA
AACGGGTCTTGAGGGGTTTTTTGACGCGTCGATTTCGGCCTATTGGTTAAAAAATGAGCTGATTTAACAA
AAATTTAACGCGAATTTTAACAAAATTCAGGGCGCAAGGGCTGCTAAAGGAAGCGGAACACGTAGAAAGC
CAGTCCGCAGAAACGGTGCTGACCCCGGATGAATGTCAGCTACTGGGCTATCTGGACAAGGGAAAACGCA
AGCGCAAAGAGAAAGCAGGTAGCTTGCAGTGGGCTTACATGGCGATAGCTAGACTGGGCGGTTTTATGGA
CAGCAAGCGAACCGGAATTGCCAGCTGGGGCGCCCTCTGGTAAGGTTGGGAAGCCCTGCAAAGTAAACTG
GATGGCTTTCTTGCCGCCAATGATCTGATGGCGCAGGGGATCAAGATCTGATCAAGAGACAGGATGAGGA
TCGTTTCGCATGATTGAACAAGATGGATTGCACGCAGGTTCTCCGGCCGCTTGGGTGGAGAGGCTATTCG
GCTATGACTGGGCACAACAGACAATCGGCTGCTCTGATGCCGCCGTGTTCCGGCTGTCAGCGCAGGGGCG
CCCGGTTCTTTTTGTCAAGACCGACCTGTCCGGTGCCCTGAATGAACTGCAGGACGAGGCAGCGCGGCTA
TCGTGGCTGGCCACGACGGGCGTTCCTTGCGCAGCTGTGCTCGACGTTGTCACTGAAGCGGGAAGGGACT
GGCTGCTATTGGGCGAAGTGCCGGGGCAGGATCTCCTGTCATCCCACCTTGCTCCTGCCGAGAAAGTATC
CATCATGGCTGATGCAATGCGGCGGCTGCATACGCTTGATCCGGCTACCTGCCCATTCGACCACCAAGCG
AAACATCGCATCGAGCGAGCACGTACTCGGATGGAAGCCGGTCTTGTCGATCAGGATGATCTGGACGAAG
AGCATCAGGGGCTCGCGCCAGCCGAACTGTTCGCCAGGCTCAAGGCGCGCATGCCCGACGGCGAGGATCT
CGTCGTGACCCATGGCGATGCCTGCTTGCCGAATATCATGGTGGAAAATGGCCGCTTTTCTGGATTCATC
GACTGTGGCCGGCTGGGTGTGGCGGACCGCTATCAGGACATAGCGTTGGCTACCCGTGATATTGCTGAAG
AGCTTGGCGGCGAATGGGCTGACCGCTTCCTCGTGCTTTACGGTATCGCCGCTCCCGATTCGCAGCGCAT
CGCCTTCTATCGCCTTCTTGACGAGTTCTTCTGAATTGAAAAAGGAAGAGTATGAGTATTCAACATTTCC
GTGTCGCCCTTATTCCCTTTTTTGCGGCATTTTGCCTTCCTGTTTTTGCTCACCCAGAAACGCTGGTGAA
AGTAAAAGATGCTGAAGATCAGTTGGGTGCACGAGTGGGTTACATCGAACTGGATCTCAACAGCGGTAAG
ATCCTTGAGAGTTTTCGCCCCGAAGAACGTTTTCCAATGATGAGCACTTTTAAAGTTCTGCTATGTGGCG
CGGTATTATCCCGTATTGACGCCGGGCAAGAGCAACTCGGTCGCCGCATACACTATTCTCAGAATGACTT
GGTTGAGTACTCACCAGTCACAGAAAAGCATCTTACGGATGGCATGACAGTAAGAGAATTATGCAGTGCT
GCCATAACCATGAGTGATAACACTGCGGCCAACTTACTTCTGACAACGATCGGAGGACCGAAGGAGCTAA
CCGCTTTTTTGCACAACATGGGGGATCATGTAACTCGCCTTGATCGTTGGGAACCGGAGCTGAATGAAGC
CATACCAAACGACGAGCGTGACACCACGATGCCTGTAGCAATGGCAACAACGTTGCGCAAACTATTAACT
GGCGAACTACTTACTCTAGCTTCCCGGCAACAATTAATAGACTGGATGGAGGCGGATAAAGTTGCAGGAC
CACTTCTGCGCTCGGCCCTTCCGGCTGGCTGGTTTATTGCTGATAAATCTGGAGCCGGTGAGCGTGGGTC
TCGCGGTATCATTGCAGCACTGGGGCCAGATGGTAAGCCCTCCCGTATCGTAGTTATCTACACGACGGGG
AGCCAGGCAACTATGGATGAACGAAATAGACAGATCGCTGAGATAGGTGCCTCACTGATTAAGCATTGGT
AACTGTCAGACCAAGTTTACTCATATATACTTTAGATTGATTTAAAACTTCATTTTTAATTTAAAAGGAT
CTAGGTGAAGATCCTTTTTGATAATCTCATGACCAAAATCCCTTAACGTGAGTTTTCGTTCCACTGAGCG
TCAGACCCCGTAGAAAAGATCAAAGGATCTTCTTGAGATCCTTTTTTTCTGCGCGTAATCTGCTGCTTGC
AAACAAAAAAACCACCGCTACCAGCGGTGGTTTGTTTGCCGGATCAAGAGCTACCAACTCTTTTTCCGAA
GGTAACTGGCTTCAGCAGAGCGCAGATACCAAATACTGTTCTTCTAGTGTAGCCGTAGTTAGGCCACCAC
TTCAAGAACTCTGTAGCACCGCCTACATACCTCGCTCTGCTAATCCTGTTACCAGTGGCTGCTGCCAGTG
GCGATAAGTCGTGTCTTACCGGGTTGGACTCAAGACGATAGTTACCGGATAAGGCGCAGCGGTCGGGCTG
AACGGGGGGTTCGTGCACACAGCCCAGCTTGGAGCGAACGACCTACACCGAACTGAGATACCTACAGCGT
GAGCTATGAGAAAGCGCCACGCTTCCCGAAGGGAGAAAGGCGGACAGGTATCCGGTAAGCGGCAGGGTCG
GAACAGGAGAGCGCACGAGGGAGCTTCCAGGGGGAAACGCCTGGTATCTTTATAGTCCTGTCGGGTTTCG
CCACCTCTGACTTGAGCGTCGATTTTTGTGATGCTCGTCAGGGGGGCGGAGCCTATGGAAAAACGCCAGC
AACGCGGCCTTTTTACGGTTCCTGGCCTTTTGCTGGCCTTTTGCTCACATGTTCTTTCCTGCGTTATCCC
CTGATTCTGTGGATAACCGTATTACCGCCTTTGAGTGAGCTGATACCGCTCGCCGCAGCCGAACGACCGA
GCGCAGCGAGTCAGTGAGCGAGGAAGCACGCGT
